>Addgene plasmid #133805 | pHR_TRE_Ecad | addgene full sequence | sequence record 264956 | Addgene NGS Result
TCTATAGTGAATAGAGTTAGGCAGGGATATTCACCATTATCGTTTCAGACCCACCTCCCAACCCCGAGGG
GACCCGACAGGCCCGAAGGAATAGAAGAAGAAGGTGGAGAGAGAGACAGAGACAGATCCATTCGATTAGT
GAACGGATCTCGACGGTATCGCCAAATGGCAGTATTCATCCACAATTTTAAAAGAAAAGGGGGGATTGGG
GGGTACAGTGCAGGGGAAAGAATAGTAGACATAATAGCAACAGACATACAAACTAAAGAATTACAAAAAC
AAATTACAAAAATTCAAAATTTTCGGGTTTATTACAGGGACAGCAGAGATCCAGTTTGGATCGATAAGCT
TGATATCGAATTCCCGTGGAATTATCACCTCGAGTTTACTCCCTATCAGTGATAGAGAACGTATGAAGAG
TTTACTCCCTATCAGTGATAGAGAACGTATGCAGACTTTACTCCCTATCAGTGATAGAGAACGTATAAGG
AGTTTACTCCCTATCAGTGATAGAGAACGTATGACCAGTTTACTCCCTATCAGTGATAGAGAACGTATCT
ACAGTTTACTCCCTATCAGTGATAGAGAACGTATATCCAGTTTACTCCCTATCAGTGATAGAGAACGTAT
AAGCTTTGCTTATGTAAACCAGGGCGCCTATAAAAGAGTGCTGATTTTTTGAGTAAACTTCAATTCCACA
ACACTTTTGTCTTATACCAACTTTCCGTACCACTTCCTACCCTCGTAAAGAATTCCCGTATACACCGGTG
CAATTCTCACGCGTGCCGCCACCATGGGCCCTTGGAGCCGCAGCCTCTCGGCGCTGCTGCTGCTGCTGCA
GGTCTCCTCTTGGCTCTGCCAGGAGCCGGAGCCCTGCCACCCTGGCTTTGACGCCGAGAGCTACACGTTC
ACGGTGCCCCGGCGCCACCTGGAGAGAGGCCGCGTCCTGGGCAGAGTGAATTTTGAAGATTGCACCGGTC
GACAAAGGACAGCCTATTTTTCCCTCGACACCCGATTCAAAGTGGGCACAGATGGTGTGATTACAGTCAA
AAGGCCTCTACGGTTTCATAACCCACAGATCCATTTCTTGGTCTACGCCTGGGACTCCACCTACAGAAAG
TTTTCCACCAAAGTCACGCTGAATACAGTGGGGCACCACCACCGCCCCCCGCCCCATCAGGCCTCCGTTT
CTGGAATCCAAGCAGAATTGCTCACATTTCCCAACTCCTCTCCTGGCCTCAGAAGACAGAAGAGAGACTG
GGTTATTCCTCCCATCAGCTGCCCAGAAAATGAAAAAGGCCCATTTCCTAAAAACCTGGTTCAGATCAAA
TCCAACAAAGACAAAGAAGGCAAGGTTTTCTACAGCATCACTGGCCAAGGAGCTGACACACCCCCTGTTG
GTGTCTTTATTATTGAAAGAGAAACAGGATGGCTGAAGGTGACAGAGCCTCTGGATAGAGAACGCATTGC
CACATACACTCTCTTCTCTCACGCTGTGTCATCCAACGGGAATGCAGTTGAGGATCCAATGGAGATTTTG
ATCACGGTAACCGATCAGAATGACAACAAGCCCGAATTCACCCAGGAGGTCTTTAAGGGGTCTGTCATGG
AAGGTGCTCTTCCAGGAACCTCTGTGATGGAGGTCACAGCCACAGACGCGGACGATGATGTGAACACCTA
CAATGCCGCCATCGCTTACACCATCCTCAGCCAAGATCCTGAGCTCCCTGACAAAAATATGTTCACCATT
AACAGGAACACAGGAGTCATCAGTGTGGTCACCACTGGGCTGGACCGAGAGAGTTTCCCTACGTATACCC
TGGTGGTTCAAGCTGCTGACCTTCAAGGTGAGGGGTTAAGCACAACAGCAACAGCTGTGATCACAGTCAC
TGACACCAACGATAATCCTCCGATCTTCAATCCCACCACGTACAAGGGTCAGGTGCCTGAGAACGAGGCT
AACGTCGTAATCACCACACTGAAAGTGACTGATGCTGATGCCCCCAATACCCCAGCGTGGGAGGCTGTAT
ACACCATATTGAATGATGATGGTGGACAATTTGTCGTCACCACAAATCCAGTGAACAACGATGGCATTTT
GAAAACAGCAAAGGGCTTGGATTTTGAGGCCAAGCAGCAGTACATTCTACACGTAGCAGTGACGAATGTG
GTACCTTTTGAGGTCTCTCTCACCACCTCCACAGCCACCGTCACCGTGGATGTGCTGGATGTGAATGAAG
CCCCCATCTTTGTGCCTCCTGAAAAGAGAGTGGAAGTGTCCGAGGACTTTGGCGTGGGCCAGGAAATCAC
ATCCTACACTGCCCAGGAGCCAGACACATTTATGGAACAGAAAATAACATATCGGATTTGGAGAGACACT
GCCAACTGGCTGGAGATTAATCCGGACACTGGTGCCATTTCCACTCGGGCTGAGCTGGACAGGGAGGATT
TTGAGCACGTGAAGAACAGCACGTACACAGCCCTAATCATAGCTACAGACAATGGTTCTCCAGTTGCTAC
TGGAACAGGGACACTTCTGCTGATCCTGTCTGATGTGAATGACAACGCCCCCATACCAGAACCTCGAACT
ATATTCTTCTGTGAGAGGAATCCAAAGCCTCAGGTCATAAACATCATTGATGCAGACCTTCCTCCCAATA
CATCTCCCTTCACAGCAGAACTAACACACGGGGCGAGTGCCAACTGGACCATTCAGTACAACGACCCAAC
CCAAGAATCTATCATTTTGAAGCCAAAGATGGCCTTAGAGGTGGGTGACTACAAAATCAATCTCAAGCTC
ATGGATAACCAGAATAAAGACCAAGTGACCACCTTAGAGGTCAGCGTGTGTGACTGTGAAGGGGCCGCCG
GCGTCTGTAGGAAGGCACAGCCTGTCGAAGCAGGATTGCAAATTCCTGCCATTCTGGGGATTCTTGGAGG
AATTCTTGCTTTGCTAATTCTGATTCTGCTGCTCTTGCTGTTTCTTCGGAGGAGAGCGGTGGTCAAAGAG
CCCTTACTGCCCCCAGAGGATGACACCCGGGACAACGTTTATTACTATGATGAAGAAGGAGGCGGAGAAG
AGGACCAGGACTTTGACTTGAGCCAGCTGCACAGGGGCCTGGACGCTCGGCCTGAAGTGACTCGTAACGA
CGTTGCACCAACCCTCATGAGTGTCCCCCGGTATCTTCCCCGCCCTGCCAATCCCGATGAAATTGGAAAT
TTTATTGATGAAAATCTGAAAGCGGCTGATACTGACCCCACAGCCCCGCCTTATGATTCTCTGCTCGTGT
TTGACTATGAAGGAAGCGGTTCCGAAGCTGCTAGTCTGAGCTCCCTGAACTCCTCAGAGTCAGACAAAGA
CCAGGACTATGACTACTTGAACGAATGGGGCAATCGCTTCAAGAAGCTGGCTGACATGTACGGAGGCGGC
GAGGACGACTAGGCGGCCGCAACTCCCACCTGCAACATGCGTGACTGACTGAGGCCGCGACTCTAGAGTC
GACCTGCAGGCATGCAAGCTTGATATCAAGCTTATCGATAATCAACCTCTGGATTACAAAATTTGTGAAA
GATTGACTGGTATTCTTAACTATGTTGCTCCTTTTACGCTATGTGGATACGCTGCTTTAATGCCTTTGTA
TCATGCTATTGCTTCCCGTATGGCTTTCATTTTCTCCTCCTTGTATAAATCCTGGTTGCTGTCTCTTTAT
GAGGAGTTGTGGCCCGTTGTCAGGCAACGTGGCGTGGTGTGCACTGTGTTTGCTGACGCAACCCCCACTG
GTTGGGGCATTGCCACCACCTGTCAGCTCCTTTCCGGGACTTTCGCTTTCCCCCTCCCTATTGCCACGGC
GGAACTCATCGCCGCCTGCCTTGCCCGCTGCTGGACAGGGGCTCGGCTGTTGGGCACTGACAATTCCGTG
GTGTTGTCGGGGAAATCATCGTCCTTTCCTTGGCTGCTCGCCTGTGTTGCCACCTGGATTCTGCGCGGGA
CGTCCTTCTGCTACGTCCCTTCGGCCCTCAATCCAGCGGACCTTCCTTCCCGCGGCCTGCTGCCGGCTCT
GCGGCCTCTTCCGCGTCTTCGCCTTCGCCCTCAGACGAGTCGGATCTCCCTTTGGGCCGCCTCCCCGCAT
CGATACCGTCGACCTCGAGGGAATTAATTCGAGCTCGGTACCTTTAAGACCAATGACTTACAAGGCAGCT
GTAGATCTTAGCCACTTTTTAAAAGAAAAGGGGGGACTGGAAGGGCTAATTCACTCCCAACGAAGACAAG
ATCTGCTTTTTGCTTGTACTGGGTCTCTCTGGTTAGACCAGATCTGAGCCTGGGAGCTCTCTGGCTAACT
AGGGAACCCACTGCTTAAGCCTCAATAAAGCTTGCCTTGAGTGCTTCAAGTAGTGTGTGCCCGTCTGTTG
TGTGACTCTGGTAACTAGAGATCCCTCAGACCCTTTTAGTCAGTGTGGAAAATCTCTAGCAGCATCTAGA
ATTAATTCCGTGTATTCTATAGTGTCACCTAAATCGTATGTGTATGATACATAAGGTTATGTATTAATTG
TAGCCGCGTTCTAACGACAATATGTACAAGCCTAATTGTGTAGCATCTGGCTTACTGAAGCAGACCCTAT
CATCTCTCTCGTAAACTGCCGTCAGAGTCGGTTTGGTTGGACGAACCTTCTGAGTTTCTGGTAACGCCGT
CCCGCACCCGGAAATGGTCAGCGAACCAATCAGCAGGGTCATCGCTAGCCAGATCCTCTACGCCGGACGC
ATCGTGGCCGGCATCACCGGCGCCACAGGTGCGGTTGCTGGCGCCTATATCGCCGACATCACCGATGGGG
AAGATCGGGCTCGCCACTTCGGGCTCATGAGCGCTTGTTTCGGCGTGGGTATGGTGGCAGGCCCCGTGGC
CGGGGGACTGTTGGGCGCCATCTCCTTGCATGCACCATTCCTTGCGGCGGCGGTGCTCAACGGCCTCAAC
CTACTACTGGGCTGCTTCCTAATGCAGGAGTCGCATAAGGGAGAGCGTCGAATGGTGCACTCTCAGTACA
ATCTGCTCTGATGCCGCATAGTTAAGCCAGCCCCGACACCCGCCAACACCCGCTGACGCGCCCTGACGGG
CTTGTCTGCTCCCGGCATCCGCTTACAGACAAGCTGTGACCGTCTCCGGGAGCTGCATGTGTCAGAGGTT
TTCACCGTCATCACCGAAACGCGCGAGACGAAAGGGCCTCGTGATACGCCTATTTTTATAGGTTAATGTC
ATGATAATAATGGTTTCTTAGACGTCAGGTGGCACTTTTCGGGGAAATGTGCGCGGAACCCCTATTTGTT
TATTTTTCTAAATACATTCAAATATGTATCCGCTCATGAGACAATAACCCTGATAAATGCTTCAATAATA
TTGAAAAAGGAAGAGTATGAGTATTCAACATTTCCGTGTCGCCCTTATTCCCTTTTTTGCGGCATTTTGC
CTTCCTGTTTTTGCTCACCCAGAAACGCTGGTGAAAGTAAAAGATGCTGAAGATCAGTTGGGTGCACGAG
TGGGTTACATCGAACTGGATCTCAACAGCGGTAAGATCCTTGAGAGTTTTCGCCCCGAAGAACGTTTTCC
AATGATGAGCACTTTTAAAGTTCTGCTATGTGGCGCGGTATTATCCCGTATTGACGCCGGGCAAGAGCAA
CTCGGTCGCCGCATACACTATTCTCAGAATGACTTGGTTGAGTACTCACCAGTCACAGAAAAGCATCTTA
CGGATGGCATGACAGTAAGAGAATTATGCAGTGCTGCCATAACCATGAGTGATAACACTGCGGCCAACTT
ACTTCTGACAACGATCGGAGGACCGAAGGAGCTAACCGCTTTTTTGCACAACATGGGGGATCATGTAACT
CGCCTTGATCGTTGGGAACCGGAGCTGAATGAAGCCATACCAAACGACGAGCGTGACACCACGATGCCTG
TAGCAATGGCAACAACGTTGCGCAAACTATTAACTGGCGAACTACTTACTCTAGCTTCCCGGCAACAATT
AATAGACTGGATGGAGGCGGATAAAGTTGCAGGACCACTTCTGCGCTCGGCCCTTCCGGCTGGCTGGTTT
ATTGCTGATAAATCTGGAGCCGGTGAGCGTGGGTCTCGCGGTATCATTGCAGCACTGGGGCCAGATGGTA
AGCCCTCCCGTATCGTAGTTATCTACACGACGGGGAGTCAGGCAACTATGGATGAACGAAATAGACAGAT
CGCTGAGATAGGTGCCTCACTGATTAAGCATTGGTAACTGTCAGACCAAGTTTACTCATATATACTTTAG
ATTGATTTAAAACTTCATTTTTAATTTAAAAGGATCTAGGTGAAGATCCTTTTTGATAATCTCATGACCA
AAATCCCTTAACGTGAGTTTTCGTTCCACTGAGCGTCAGACCCCGTAGAAAAGATCAAAGGATCTTCTTG
AGATCCTTTTTTTCTGCGCGTAATCTGCTGCTTGCAAACAAAAAAACCACCGCTACCAGCGGTGGTTTGT
TTGCCGGATCAAGAGCTACCAACTCTTTTTCCGAAGGTAACTGGCTTCAGCAGAGCGCAGATACCAAATA
CTGTTCTTCTAGTGTAGCCGTAGTTAGGCCACCACTTCAAGAACTCTGTAGCACCGCCTACATACCTCGC
TCTGCTAATCCTGTTACCAGTGGCTGCTGCCAGTGGCGATAAGTCGTGTCTTACCGGGTTGGACTCAAGA
CGATAGTTACCGGATAAGGCGCAGCGGTCGGGCTGAACGGGGGGTTCGTGCACACAGCCCAGCTTGGAGC
GAACGACCTACACCGAACTGAGATACCTACAGCGTGAGCTATGAGAAAGCGCCACGCTTCCCGAAGGGAG
AAAGGCGGACAGGTATCCGGTAAGCGGCAGGGTCGGAACAGGAGAGCGCACGAGGGAGCTTCCAGGGGGA
AACGCCTGGTATCTTTATAGTCCTGTCGGGTTTCGCCACCTCTGACTTGAGCGTCGATTTTTGTGATGCT
CGTCAGGGGGGCGGAGCCTATGGAAAAACGCCAGCAACGCGGCCTTTTTACGGTTCCTGGCCTTTTGCTG
GCCTTTTGCTCACATGTTCTTTCCTGCGTTATCCCCTGATTCTGTGGATAACCGTATTACCGCCTTTGAG
TGAGCTGATACCGCTCGCCGCAGCCGAACGACCGAGCGCAGCGAGTCAGTGAGCGAGGAAGCGGAAGAGC
GCCCAATACGCAAACCGCCTCTCCCCGCGCGTTGGCCGATTCATTAATGCAGCTGTGGAATGTGTGTCAG
TTAGGGTGTGGAAAGTCCCCAGGCTCCCCAGCAGGCAGAAGTATGCAAAGCATGCATCTCAATTAGTCAG
CAACCAGGTGTGGAAAGTCCCCAGGCTCCCCAGCAGGCAGAAGTATGCAAAGCATGCATCTCAATTAGTC
AGCAACCATAGTCCCGCCCCTAACTCCGCCCATCCCGCCCCTAACTCCGCCCAGTTCCGCCCATTCTCCG
CCCCATGGCTGACTAATTTTTTTTATTTATGCAGAGGCCGAGGCCGCCTCGGCCTCTGAGCTATTCCAGA
AGTAGTGAGGAGGCTTTTTTGGAGGCCTAGGCTTTTGCAAAAAGCTTGGACACAAGACAGGCTTGCGAGA
TATGTTTGAGAATACCACTTTATCCCGCGTCAGGGAGAGGCAGTGCGTAAAAAGACGCGGACTCATGTGA
AATACTGGTTTTTAGTGCGCCAGATCTCTATAATCTCGCGCAACCTATTTTCCCCTCGAACACTTTTTAA
GCCGTAGATAAACAGGCTGGGACACTTCACATGAGCGAAAAATACATCGTCACCTGGGACATGTTGCAGA
TCCATGCACGTAAACTCGCAAGCCGACTGATGCCTTCTGAACAATGGAAAGGCATTATTGCCGTAAGCCG
TGGCGGTCTGTACCGGGTGCGTTACTGGCGCGTGAACTGGGTATTCGTCATGTCGATACCGTTTGTATTT
CCAGCTACGATCACGACAACCAGCGCGAGCTTAAAGTGCTGAAACGCGCAGAAGGCGATGGCGAAGGCTT
CATCGTTATTGATGACCTGGTGGATACCGGTGGTACTGCGGTTGCGATTCGTGAAATGTATCCAAAAGCG
CACTTTGTCACCATCTTCGCAAAACCGGCTGGTCGTCCGCTGGTTGATGACTATGTTGTTGATATCCCGC
AAGATACCTGGATTGAACAGCCGTGGGATATGGGCGTCGTATTCGTCCCGCCAATCTCCGGTCGCTAATC
TTTTCAACGCCTGGCACTGCCGGGCGTTGTTCTTTTTAACTTCAGGCGGGTTACAATAGTTTCCAGTAAG
TATTCTGGAGGCTGCATCCATGACACAGGCAAACCTGAGCGAAACCCTGTTCAAACCCCGCTTTAAACAT
CCTGAAACCTCGACGCTAGTCCGCCGCTTTAATCACGGCGCACAACCGCCTGTGCAGTCGGCCCTTGATG
GTAAAACCATCCCTCACTGGTATCGCATGATTAACCGTCTGATGTGGATCTGGCGCGGCATTGACCCACG
CGAAATCCTCGACGTCCAGGCACGTATTGTGATGAGCGATGCCGAACGTACCGACGATGATTTATACGAT
ACGGTGATTGGCTACCGTGGCGGCAACTGGATTTATGAGTGGGCCCCGGATCTTTGTGAAGGAACCTTAC
TTCTGTGGTGTGACATAATTGGACAAACTACCTACAGAGATTTAAAGCTCTAAGGTAAATATAAAATTTT
TAAGTGTATAATGTGTTAAACTACTGATTCTAATTGTTTGTGTATTTTAGATTCCAACCTATGGAACTGA
TGAATGGGAGCAGTGGTGGAATGCCTTTAATGAGGAAAACCTGTTTTGCTCAGAAGAAATGCCATCTAGT
GATGATGAGGCTACTGCTGACTCTCAACATTCTACTCCTCCAAAAAAGAAGAGAAAGGTAGAAGACCCCA
AGGACTTTCCTTCAGAATTGCTAAGTTTTTTGAGTCATGCTGTGTTTAGTAATAGAACTCTTGCTTGCTT
TGCTATTTACACCACAAAGGAAAAAGCTGCACTGCTATACAAGAAAATTATGGAAAAATATTCTGTAACC
TTTATAAGTAGGCATAACAGTTATAATCATAACATACTGTTTTTTCTTACTCCACACAGGCATAGAGTGT
CTGCTATTAATAACTATGCTCAAAAATTGTGTACCTTTAGCTTTTTAATTTGTAAAGGGGTTAATAAGGA
ATATTTGATGTATAGTGCCTTGACTAGAGATCATAATCAGCCATACCACATTTGTAGAGGTTTTACTTGC
TTTAAAAAACCTCCCACACCTCCCCCTGAACCTGAAACATAAAATGAATGCAATTGTTGTTGTTAACTTG
TTTATTGCAGCTTATAATGGTTACAAATAAAGCAATAGCATCACAAATTTCACAAATAAAGCATTTTTTT
CACTGCATTCTAGTTGTGGTTTGTCCAAACTCATCAATGTATCTTATCATGTCTGGATCAACTGGATAAC
TCAAGCTAACCAAAATCATCCCAAACTTCCCACCCCATACCCTATTACCACTGCCAATTACCTGTGGTTT
CATTTACTCTAAACCTGTGATTCCTCTGAATTATTTTCATTTTAAAGAAATTGTATTTGTTAAATATGTA
CTACAAACTTAGTAGTTGGAAGGGCTAATTCACTCCCAAAGAAGACAAGATATCCTTGATCTGTGGATCT
ACCACACACAAGGCTACTTCCCTGATTAGCAGAACTACACACCAGGGCCAGGGGTCAGATATCCACTGAC
CTTTGGATGGTGCTACAAGCTAGTACCAGTTGAGCCAGATAAGGTAGAAGAGGCCAATAAAGGAGAGAAC
ACCAGCTTGTTACACCCTGTGAGCCTGCATGGGATGGATGACCCGGAGAGAGAAGTGTTAGAGTGGAGGT
TTGACAGCCGCCTAGCATTTCATCACGTGGCCCGAGAGCTGCATCCGGAGTACTTCAAGAACTGCTGATA
TCGAGCTTGCTACAAGGGACTTTCCGCTGGGGACTTTCCAGGGAGGCGTGGCCTGGGCGGGACTGGGGAG
TGGCGAGCCCTCAGATCCTGCATATAAGCAGCTGCTTTTTGCCTGTACTGGGTCTCTCTGGTTAGACCAG
ATCTGAGCCTGGGAGCTCTCTGGCTAACTAGGGAACCCACTGCTTAAGCCTCAATAAAGCTTGCCTTGAG
TGCTTCAAGTAGTGTGTGCCCGTCTGTTGTGTGACTCTGGTAACTAGAGATCCCTCAGACCCTTTTAGTC
AGTGTGGAAAATCTCTAGCAGTGGCGCCCGAACAGGGACTTGAAAGCGAAAGGGAAACCAGAGGAGCTCT
CTCGACGCAGGACTCGGCTTGCTGAAGCGCGCACGGCAAGAGGCGAGGGGCGGCGACTGGTGAGTACGCC
AAAAATTTTGACTAGCGGAGGCTAGAAGGAGAGAGATGGGTGCGAGAGCGTCAGTATTAAGCGGGGGAGA
ATTAGATCGCGATGGGAAAAAATTCGGTTAAGGCCAGGGGGAAAGAAAAAATATAAATTAAAACATATAG
TATGGGCAAGCAGGGAGCTAGAACGATTCGCAGTTAATCCTGGCCTGTTAGAAACATCAGAAGGCTGTAG
ACAAATACTGGGACAGCTACAACCATCCCTTCAGACAGGATCAGAAGAACTTAGATCATTATATAATACA
GTAGCAACCCTCTATTGTGTGCATCAAAGGATAGAGATAAAAGACACCAAGGAAGCTTTAGACAAGATAG
AGGAAGAGCAAAACAAAAGTAAGACCACCGCACAGCAAGCGGCCGGCCGCTGATCTTCAGACCTGGAGGA
GGAGATATGAGGGACAATTGGAGAAGTGAATTATATAAATATAAAGTAGTAAAAATTGAACCATTAGGAG
TAGCACCCACCAAGGCAAAGAGAAGAGTGGTGCAGAGAGAAAAAAGAGCAGTGGGAATAGGAGCTTTGTT
CCTTGGGTTCTTGGGAGCAGCAGGAAGCACTATGGGCGCAGCGTCAATGACGCTGACGGTACAGGCCAGA
CAATTATTGTCTGGTATAGTGCAGCAGCAGAACAATTTGCTGAGGGCTATTGAGGCGCAACAGCATCTGT
TGCAACTCACAGTCTGGGGCATCAAGCAGCTCCAGGCAAGAATCCTGGCTGTGGAAAGATACCTAAAGGA
TCAACAGCTCCTGGGGATTTGGGGTTGCTCTGGAAAACTCATTTGCACCACTGCTGTGCCTTGGAATGCT
AGTTGGAGTAATAAATCTCTGGAACAGATTTGGAATCACACGACCTGGATGGAGTGGGACAGAGAAATTA
ACAATTACACAAGCTTAATACACTCCTTAATTGAAGAATCGCAAAACCAGCAAGAAAAGAATGAACAAGA
ATTATTGGAATTAGATAAATGGGCAAGTTTGTGGAATTGGTTTAACATAACAAATTGGCTGTGGTATATA
AAATTATTCATAATGATAGTAGGAGGCTTGGTAGGTTTAAGAATAGTTTTTGCTGTACTT
Features (pLannotate 1.2.2; 33 found; start..end, strand, type, name):
     49..149     +  CDS            Rev (fragment): human immunodeficiency virus 1 (HIV-1) Rev protein; rev; enhances nuclear export of unspliced and incompletely spliced viral mRNAs
    186..303     +  misc_feature   cPPT/CTS: central polypurine tract and central termination sequence of HIV-1
    340..364     -  misc_feature   MCS (fragment): pBluescript multiple cloning site
    382..749     +  promoter       TRE3GS promoter: 3rd-generation Tet-responsive promoter that can be activated by binding of Tet-On® 3G, modified to eliminate binding sites for endogenous mammalian transcription factors
    794..3439    +  CDS            CDH1: CADH1_HUMAN - Also known as CDHE, UVO. Experimental evidence at protein level: Swiss-Prot protein existence level 1. (Microbial infection) Serves as a receptor for Listeria monocytogenes; internalin A (InlA) binds to this protein and promotes uptake of the bacteria. From Homo sapiens (Human).
   3491..3521    +  misc_feature   MCS (fragment): pUC18/19 multiple cloning site
   3522..3540    +  misc_feature   MCS (fragment): pBluescript multiple cloning site
   3540..4128    +  misc_feature   WPRE: woodchuck hepatitis virus posttranscriptional regulatory element
   4129..4151    +  misc_feature   MCS (fragment): pBluescript multiple cloning site
   4168..4236    +  CDS            nef (fragment): NEF_HV1Z2 - Experimental evidence at protein level: Swiss-Prot protein existence level 1. Extracellular Nef protein targets CD4(+) T-lymphocytes for apoptosis by interacting with CXCR4 surface receptors. From Human immunodeficiency virus type 1 group M subtype D (isolate Z2/CDC-Z34) (HIV-1).
   4238..4471    +  LTR            3' LTR (ΔU3): self-inactivating 3' long terminal repeat (LTR) from HIV-1
   4496..4514    -  promoter       SP6 promoter: promoter for bacteriophage SP6 RNA polymerase
   4742..5021    +  CDS            TcR (fragment): tetracycline efflux protein; tet; confers resistance to tetracycline
   5022..5070    -  misc_feature   bom (fragment): basis of mobility region from pBR322
   5172..5207    -  CDS            rop (fragment): Rop protein, which maintains plasmids at low copy number; rop
   5302..5406    +  promoter       AmpR promoter: bla
   5407..6267    +  CDS            AmpR: β-lactamase; bla; confers resistance to ampicillin, carbenicillin, and related antibiotics
   6438..7026    +  rep_origin     ori: high-copy-number ColE1/pMB1/pBR322/pUC origin of replication
   7209..7265    +  CDS            lacI (fragment): lac repressor; lacI; The lac repressor binds to the lac operator to inhibit transcription in E. coli. This inhibition can be relieved by adding lactose or isopropyl-β-D-thiogalactopyranoside (IPTG).
   7272..7601    +  promoter       SV40 promoter: SV40 enhancer and early promoter
   7801..7920    +  CDS            gpt (fragment): XGPT_ECOLI - Also known as gpp, gxu. Experimental evidence at protein level: Swiss-Prot protein existence level 1. Purine salvage pathway enzyme that catalyzes the transfer of the ribosyl-5-phosphate group from 5-phospho-alpha-D-ribose 1- diphosphate (PRPP) to the N9 position of the 6-oxopurines guanine and xanthine to form the corresponding ribonucleotides GMP (guanosine 5'- monophosphate) and XMP (xanthosine 5'-monophosphate), with the release of PPi. To a lesser extent, also acts on hypoxanthine (PubMed:9100006, PubMed:3886014). Does not ribophosphorylate adenine (PubMed:3886014). From Esch
   7920..8255    +  CDS            gpt (fragment): XGPT_ECOLI - Also known as gpp, gxu. Experimental evidence at protein level: Swiss-Prot protein existence level 1. Purine salvage pathway enzyme that catalyzes the transfer of the ribosyl-5-phosphate group from 5-phospho-alpha-D-ribose 1- diphosphate (PRPP) to the N9 position of the 6-oxopurines guanine and xanthine to form the corresponding ribonucleotides GMP (guanosine 5'- monophosphate) and XMP (xanthosine 5'-monophosphate), with the release of PPi. To a lesser extent, also acts on hypoxanthine (PubMed:9100006, PubMed:3886014). Does not ribophosphorylate adenine (PubMed:3886014). From Esch
   8350..8655    +  CDS            frsA (fragment): FRSA_ECOLI - Also known as yafA. Experimental evidence at protein level: Swiss-Prot protein existence level 1. Catalyzes the hydrolysis of esters (PubMed:15808744). Displays esterase activity toward pNP-butyrate (PubMed:15808744). May stimulate mixed-acid fermentation by acting as a fermentation/respiration switch that down-regulates respiration and up- regulates fermentation rates (PubMed:15169777). From Escherichia coli (strain K12).
   8659..8733    +  CDS            small t antigen (fragment): SV40 (simian virus 40) small t antigen
   8735..8800    +  intron         small t intron: SV40 (simian virus 40) small t antigen intron
   8930..8950    +  CDS            SV40 NLS: nuclear localization signal of SV40 (simian virus 40) large T antigen
   9269..9352    +  CDS            large T antigen (fragment): large T antigen from SV40 (simian virus 40)
   9375..9509    +  polyA_signal   SV40 poly(A) signal: SV40 polyadenylation signal
   9676..10005   +  CDS            nef (fragment): NEF_HV1BR - Experimental evidence at protein level: Swiss-Prot protein existence level 1. Extracellular Nef protein targets CD4(+) T-lymphocytes for apoptosis by interacting with CXCR4 surface receptors (PubMed:14990729). From Human immunodeficiency virus type 1 group M subtype B (isolate BRU/LAI) (HIV-1).
  10053..10310   +  LTR            5' LTR (truncated): truncated 5' long terminal repeat (LTR) from HIV-1
  10357..10482   +  misc_feature   HIV-1 Ψ: packaging signal of human immunodeficiency virus type 1
  10466..10804   +  CDS            HIV-1 gag (fragment): gag protein from human immunodeficiency virus 1; gag
  10979..11212   +  misc_feature   RRE: The Rev response element (RRE) of HIV-1 allows for Rev-dependent mRNA export from the nucleus to the cytoplasm.
