[The description below was written by a language model from this plasmid's Addgene catalogue record and pLannotate feature annotations shown in this document.]
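Description:
pHR_TRE_Ecad is a lentiviral transfer plasmid built on the pHR backbone for inducible expression of human E-cadherin (CDH1) in mammalian cells. It is propagated in E. coli through a high-copy ColE1/pUC-type origin and selected with ampicillin via the bla gene. The sequenced record is 11,540 nt. The catalogue's "total vector size" of 2,646 bp instead matches the length of the CDH1 coding sequence, so the catalogue size fields appear to be mislabelled.

The viral portion comprises a truncated HIV-1 5' LTR, the Ψ packaging signal with an adjoining gag fragment, the Rev response element, the cPPT/CTS, and a self-inactivating ΔU3 3' LTR. Together these allow the genome to be packaged, reverse transcribed and integrated when the required viral proteins are supplied from separate helper plasmids, while the U3 deletion disables LTR promoter activity after integration. Between the cPPT and the 3' LTR sits the payload. A TRE3GS promoter, a third-generation Tet-responsive promoter annotated as activated by Tet-On 3G binding, drives the full-length CDH1 open reading frame, followed by a WPRE to enhance transcript expression. No epitope tag, fluorescent reporter or mammalian selection marker is annotated within the proviral cassette, and no transactivator is encoded, so induction depends on a transactivator provided by the target cell.

Outside the LTRs the backbone carries legacy sequences, including an SV40 promoter with gpt fragments, SV40 small t intron and poly(A) signal, and fragments of TcR, rop and lacI, which are remnants rather than functional parts. The associated publication concerns programming self-organizing multicellular structures with synthetic cell-cell signaling, consistent with use of induced cadherin expression to control cell adhesion.
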