Addgene plasmid #133805: pHR_TRE_Ecad
Purpose: inducible expression of Ecad in mammalian cells
Depositing lab: Wendell Lim. Depositing organization: University of California, San Francisco (UCSF). Publication: Programming self-organizing multicellular structures with synthetic cell-cell signaling. Toda S, Blauch LR, Tang SKY, Morsut L, Lim WA. Science. 2018 Jul 13;361(6398):156-162. doi: 10.1126/science.aat0271. Epub 2018 May 31. PubMed 29853554.
Backbone
  Vector backbone: pHR
  Backbone size w/o insert (bp): 8889
  Total vector size (bp): 2646
  Vector type: Mammalian Expression, Lentiviral
Growth in bacteria
  Bacterial resistance: Ampicillin, 100 μg/mL
  Growth temperature: 37°C
  Growth strain: NEB Stable
  Copy number: High Copy
Gene/Insert
  Gene/Insert name: Homo sapiens cadherin 1 (CDH1)
  Species: H. sapiens (human)
  Entrez Gene: CDH1 (a.k.a. Arc-1, BCDS1, CD324, CDHE, ECAD, LCAM, UVO)
Terms and licenses: Academic/Nonprofit Terms; Industry Terms: Not Available to Industry
How to cite: pHR_TRE_Ecad was a gift from Wendell Lim (Addgene plasmid # 133805 ; http://n2t.net/addgene:133805 ; RRID:Addgene_133805)
